>Addgene plasmid #158774 | CMV-Tol2 transposase | addgene full sequence | sequence record 312935 | Addgene NGS Result
GCCAATTCAATATGGCGTATATGGACTCATGCCAATTCAATATGGTGGATCTGGACCTGTGCCAATTCAA
TATGGCGTATATGGACTCGTGCCAATTCAATATGGTGGATCTGGACCCCAGCCAATTCAATATGGCGGAC
TTGGCACCATGCCAATTCAATATGGCGGACCTGGCACTGTGCCAACTGGGGAGGGGTCTACTTGGCACGG
TGCCAAGTTTGAGGAGGGGTCTTGGCCCTGTGCCAAGTCCGCCATATTGAATTGGCATGGTGCCAATAAT
GGCGGCCATATTGGCTATATGCCAGGATCAATATATAGGCAATATCCAATATGGCCCTATGCCAATATGG
CTATTGGCCAGGTTCAATACTATGTATTGGCCCTATGCCATATAGTATTCCATATATGGGTTTTCCTATT
GACGTAGATAGCCCCTCCCAATGGGCGGTCCCATATACCATATATGGGGCTTCCTAATACCGCCCATAGC
CACTCCCCCATTGACGTCAATGGTCTCTATATATGGTCTTTCCTATTGACGTCATATGGGCGGTCCTATT
GACGTATATGGCGCCTCCCCCATTGACGTCAATTACGGTAAATGGCCCGCCTGGCTCAATGCCCATTGAC
GTCAATAGGACCACCCACCATTGACGTCAATGGGATGGCTCATTGCCCATTCATATCCGTTCTCACGCCC
CCTATTGACGTCAATGACGGTAAATGGCCCACTTGGCAGTACATCAATATCTATTAATAGTAACTTGGCA
AGTACATTACTATTGGAAGTACGCCAGGGTACATTGGCAGTACTCCCATTGACGTCAATGGCGGTAAATG
GCCCGCGATGGCTGCCAAGTACATCCCCATTGACGTCAATGGGGAGGGGCAATGACGCAAATGGGCGTTC
CATTGACGTAAATGGGCGGTAGGCGTGCCTAATGGGAGGTCTATATAAGCAATGCTCGTTTAGGGAACCG
CCATTCTGCCTGGGGACGTCGGAGCAAGCTTGATTTAGGTGACACTATAGAATACAAGCTACTTGTTCTT
TTTGCAGGATCCGCCACCATGGAAGAGGTGTGCGACTCTTCCGCCGCAGCTTCATCTACCGTCCAGAACC
AGCCTCAGGACCAAGAGCACCCCTGGCCATATCTGAGAGAGTTCTTCTCCCTGAGCGGAGTGAATAAGGA
CTCATTTAAAATGAAGTGTGTGCTGTGTCTTCCACTCAACAAAGAGATTAGCGCGTTTAAATCCTCACCC
TCGAACCTGAGGAAGCACATTGAGCGTATGCACCCTAACTACCTGAAAAATTACTCCAAGCTGACCGCCC
AGAAGAGAAAGATAGGCACTAGTACTCACGCATCCAGCAGTAAGCAGTTGAAAGTAGACTCAGTGTTCCC
TGTTAAGCATGTGTCCCCTGTAACAGTTAACAAGGCTATTCTCCGGTACATTATCCAAGGTCTGCACCCG
TTCAGCACCGTCGACCTACCCTCCTTCAAGGAGCTGATTAGTACGCTTCAGCCTGGAATTAGTGTGATTA
CTCGCCCTACTCTGAGAAGCAAAATCGCAGAAGCGGCGCTGATCATGAAACAGAAAGTGACTGCTGCAAT
GAGCGAGGTGGAATGGATCGCGACGACAACCGACTGTTGGACAGCACGTAGGAAGTCCTTTATAGGCGTC
ACTGCCCACTGGATTAACCCCGGTTCACTGGAGCGACACTCAGCAGCCCTGGCCTGCAAACGCCTTATGG
GATCTCACACTTTTGAGGTGTTAGCGTCTGCTATGAACGACATCCACTCGGAATACGAAATTAGGGACAA
GGTGGTCTGTACCACAACAGACTCTGGATCTAACTTTATGAAAGCGTTTCGCGTTTTTGGCGTGGAGAAC
AATGATATCGAAACGGAGGCCAGACGCTGTGAGTCAGACGACACTGACAGCGAAGGCTGCGGCGAAGGTT
CAGACGGCGTCGAATTTCAGGACGCGAGTCGCGTTCTCGACCAGGATGATGGATTTGAATTTCAGTTACC
AAAGCACCAGAAGTGTGCCTGTCATCTTCTAAACCTCGTCTCTTCGGTCGACGCACAAAAAGCTCTGTCC
AACGAGCATTACAAGAAGCTCTACCGGTCTGTCTTCGGCAAGTGTCAGGCCCTTTGGAACAAGTCCTCCA
GATCCGCTCTCGCCGCAGAGGCGGTAGAGAGTGAGTCCAGACTTCAGCTGCTGAGACCTAATCAGACACG
CTGGAACAGCACTTTCATGGCAGTGGACCGAATCTTACAAATCTGTAAAGAAGCCGGTGAGGGCGCTCTC
CGCAACATCTGTACATCACTGGAAGTCCCTATGTTTAACCCAGCTGAGATGCTCTTCTTGACAGAGTGGG
CTAACACTATGCGGCCAGTCGCTAAAGTCCTCGACATCCTTCAGGCCGAAACCAATACACAGTTAGGCTG
GCTCCTTCCAAGCGTGCACCAACTCAGTCTGAAGCTCCAAAGACTGCATCATAGTCTGCGGTACTGCGAT
CCCCTCGTGGATGCTCTGCAGCAGGGAATCCAGACTCGGTTCAAACACATGTTCGAAGACCCTGAGATTA
TCGCTGCAGCCATCCTTCTCCCAAAATTTCGAACCTCGTGGACAAACGATGAGACCATTATTAAGCGCGG
CATGGATTATATCCGCGTCCACCTTGAACCCCTGGACCACAAAAAAGAGCTGGCTAATTCAAGTAGTGAC
GATGAGGATTTCTTTGCCAGCTTGAAGCCGACGACACACGAGGCCTCAAAGGAGCTGGACGGTTACCTGG
CCTGCGTCAGCGATACAAGGGAGTCACTGTTGACCTTCCCTGCAATCTGTTCGCTGTCGATCAAGACAAA
CACTCCCTTGCCTGCTAGTGCAGCGTGTGAGAGACTCTTTAGCACAGCAGGACTCCTGTTCAGCCCTAAG
AGAGCAAGGCTTGATACCAACAACTTTGAGAACCAGTTGCTTCTGAAACTGAATTTACGATTTTACAACT
TCGAGTGATCTAGAACTATAGTGAGTCGTATTACGTAGATCCAGACATGATAAGATACATTGATGAGTTT
GGACAAACCACAACTAGAATGCAGTGAAAAAAATGCTTTATTTGTGAAATTTGTGATGCTATTGCTTTAT
TTGTAACCATTATAAGCTGCAATAAACAAGTTAACAACAACAATTGCATTCATTTTATGTTTCAGGTTCA
GGGGGAGGTGTGGGAGGTTTTTTAATTCGCGGCCGCGGCGCCAATGCATTGGGCCCGGTACCCAGCTTTT
GTTCCCTTTAGTGAGGGTTAATTGCGCGCTTGGCGTAATCATGGTCATAGCTGTTTCCTGTGTGAAATTG
TTATCCGCTCACAATTCCACACAACATACGAGCCGGGAGCATAAAGTGTAAAGCCTGGGGTGCCTAATGA
GTGAGCTAACTCACATTAATTGCGTTGCGCTCACTGCCCGCTTTCCAGTCGGGAAACCTGTCGTGCCAGC
TGCATTAATGAATCGGCCAACGCGCGGGGAGAGGCGGTTTGCGTATTGGGCGCTCTTCCGCTTCCTCGCT
CACTGACTCGCTGCGCTCGGTCGTTCGGCTGCGGCGAGCGGTATCAGCTCACTCAAAGGCGGTAATACGG
TTATCCACAGAATCAGGGGATAACGCAGGAAAGAACATGTGAGCAAAAGGCCAGCAAAAGGCCAGGAACC
GTAAAAAGGCCGCGTTGCTGGCGTTTTTCCATAGGCTCCGCCCCCCTGACGAGCATCACAAAAATCGACG
CTCAAGTCAGAGGTGGCGAAACCCGACAGGACTATAAAGATACCAGGCGTTTCCCCCTGGAAGCTCCCTC
GTGCGCTCTCCTGTTCCGACCCTGCCGCTTACCGGATACCTGTCCGCCTTTCTCCCTTCGGGAAGCGTGG
CGCTTTCTCATAGCTCACGCTGTAGGTATCTCAGTTCGGTGTAGGTCGTTCGCTCCAAGCTGGGCTGTGT
GCACGAACCCCCCGTTCAGCCCGACCGCTGCGCCTTATCCGGTAACTATCGTCTTGAGTCCAACCCGGTA
AGACACGACTTATCGCCACTGGCAGCAGCCACTGGTAACAGGATTAGCAGAGCGAGGTATGTAGGCGGTG
CTACAGAGTTCTTGAAGTGGTGGCCTAACTACGGCTACACTAGAAGAACAGTATTTGGTATCTGCGCTCT
GCTGAAGCCAGTTACCTTCGGAAAAAGAGTTGGTAGCTCTTGATCCGGCAAACAAACCACCGCTGGTAGC
GGTGGTTTTTTTGTTTGCAAGCAGCAGATTACGCGCAGAAAAAAAGGATCTCAAGAAGATCCTTTGATCT
TTTCTACGGGGTCTGACGCTCAGTGGAACGAAAACTCACGTTAAGGGATTTTGGTCATGAGATTATCAAA
AAGGATCTTCACCTAGATCCTTTTAAATTAAAAATGAAGTTTTAAATCAATCTAAAGTATATATGAGTAA
ACTTGGTCTGACAGTTACCAATGCTTAATCAGTGAGGCACCTATCTCAGCGATCTGTCTATTTCGTTCAT
CCATAGTTGCCTGACTCCCCGTCGTGTAGATAACTACGATACGGGAGGGCTTACCATCTGGCCCCAGTGC
TGCAATGATACCGCGAGACCCACGCTCACCGGCTCCAGATTTATCAGCAATAAACCAGCCAGCCGGAAGG
GCCGAGCGCAGAAGTGGTCCTGCAACTTTATCCGCCTCCATCCAGTCTATTAATTGTTGCCGGGAAGCTA
GAGTAAGTAGTTCGCCAGTTAATAGTTTGCGCAACGTTGTTGCCATTGCTACAGGCATCGTGGTGTCACG
CTCGTCGTTTGGTATGGCTTCATTCAGCTCCGGTTCCCAACGATCAAGGCGAGTTACATGATCCCCCATG
TTGTGCAAAAAAGCGGTTAGCTCCTTCGGTCCTCCGATCGTTGTCAGAAGTAAGTTGGCCGCAGTGTTAT
CACTCATGGTTATGGCAGCACTGCATAATTCTCTTACTGTCATGCCATCCGTAAGATGCTTTTCTGTGAC
TGGTGAGTACTCAACCAAGTCATTCTGAGAATAGTGTATGCGGCGACCGAGTTGCTCTTGCCCGGCGTCA
ATACGGGATAATACCGCGCCACATAGCAGAACTTTAAAAGTGCTCATCATTGGAAAACGTTCTTCGGGGC
GAAAACTCTCAAGGATCTTACCGCTGTTGAGATCCAGTTCGATGTAACCCACTCGTGCACCCAACTGATC
TTCAGCATCTTTTACTTTCACCAGCGTTTCTGGGTGAGCAAAAACAGGAAGGCAAAATGCCGCAAAAAAG
GGAATAAGGGCGACACGGAAATGTTGAATACTCATACTCTTCCTTTTTCAATATTATTGAAGCATTTATC
AGGGTTATTGTCTCATGAGCGGATACATATTTGAATGTATTTAGAAAAATAAACAAATAGGGGTTCCGCG
CACATTTCCCCGAAAAGTGCCACCTAAATTGTAAGCGTTAATATTTTGTTAAAATTCGCGTTAAATTTTT
GTTAAATCAGCTCATTTTTTAACCAATAGGCCGAAATCGGCAAAATCCCTTATAAATCAAAAGAATAGAC
CGAGATAGGGT
[37 nt withheld, positions 5612-5648]
AAAGAACGTGGACTCCAACGTCAAAGG
[49 nt withheld, positions 5676-5724]
T
[91 nt withheld, positions 5726-5816]
G
[124 nt withheld, positions 5818-5941]
CCCATTCGCCATTCAGGCTGCGCAACTGTTGGGAAGGGCGATCGGTGCGGGCCTCTTCGCTATTACGCCA
GTCGACC
Features (pLannotate 1.2.2; 14 found; start..end, strand, type, name):
      1..978     +  promoter       CMV IE94 promoter: enhancer/promoter region of simian cytomegalovirus major immediate early transcription unit IE94
   1013..1031    +  promoter       SP6 promoter: promoter for bacteriophage SP6 RNA polymerase
   3026..3043    -  promoter       T7 promoter (fragment): promoter for bacteriophage T7 RNA polymerase
   3048..3182    -  polyA_signal   SV40 poly(A) signal: SV40 polyadenylation signal
   3295..3313    -  promoter       T3 promoter: promoter for bacteriophage T3 RNA polymerase
   3358..3374    -  protein_bind   lac operator: The lac repressor binds to the lac operator to inhibit transcription in E. coli. This inhibition can be relieved by adding lactose or isopropyl-β-D-thiogalactopyranoside (IPTG). lac repressor encoded by lacI
   3382..3412    -  promoter       lac promoter: promoter for the E. coli lac operon
   3427..3448    -  protein_bind   CAP binding site: CAP binding activates transcription in the presence of cAMP. E. coli catabolite activator protein
   3461..3553    -  CDS            lacI (fragment): lac repressor; lacI; The lac repressor binds to the lac operator to inhibit transcription in E. coli. This inhibition can be relieved by adding lactose or isopropyl-β-D-thiogalactopyranoside (IPTG).
   3736..4324    -  rep_origin     ori: high-copy-number ColE1/pMB1/pBR322/pUC origin of replication
   4495..5355    -  CDS            AmpR: β-lactamase; bla; confers resistance to ampicillin, carbenicillin, and related antibiotics
   5356..5460    -  promoter       AmpR promoter: bla
   5513..5941    -  rep_origin     f1 ori (sequence partly withheld): f1 bacteriophage origin of replication; arrow indicates direction of (+) strand synthesis
   5946..6012    -  CDS            lacZα (fragment): LacZα fragment of β-galactosidase; lacZ fragment
