[The description below was written by a language model from this plasmid's Addgene catalogue record and pLannotate feature annotations shown in this document.]
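Description:
CMV-Tol2 transposase is a mammalian expression plasmid built on the pDB739 backbone that supplies Tol2 transposase in trans. The catalogue lists a synthetic Tol2 transposase insert of about 1.95 kb, whose codon usage is described as well suited to murine or human cells. The annotated sequence opens with the simian cytomegalovirus IE94 enhancer/promoter, followed by an SP6 promoter. The roughly 2 kb stretch between the SP6 promoter and the downstream elements carries no annotation in the feature table, but its position and length fit the transposase coding region. An SV40 polyadenylation signal is annotated just beyond this stretch, on the opposite strand, alongside a T7 promoter fragment and a T3 promoter. The SP6 promoter upstream of the insert could in principle allow in vitro transcription of transposase mRNA, although the record does not state this use.

The plasmid is propagated in E. coli through a high-copy ColE1/pUC-type origin and selected with ampicillin via the β-lactamase gene and its own promoter. An f1 origin and remnants of a lac cloning region (lac promoter and operator, CAP site, and lacI and lacZα fragments) are carried over from the parental cloning vector. The catalogue gives a total size of 6108 bp, while the sequenced record is 6,018 nt, a small discrepancy the record does not explain.

As a helper plasmid, it is typically co-delivered with a donor construct carrying a cargo flanked by Tol2 transposon ends. The transiently expressed enzyme then excises the cargo and integrates it into the host genome. The associated publication concerns introducing a stem cell ASCL2 reporter into intestinal organoids, consistent with use for stable transgene integration in mammalian cells.
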