Addgene plasmid #158774: CMV-Tol2 transposase
Purpose: Expression of Tol2 transposase
Depositing lab: Hugo Snippert. Depositing organization: University Medical Centre Utrecht. Publication: Introducing the Stem Cell ASCL2 Reporter STAR into Intestinal Organoids. Heinz MC, Oost KC, Snippert HJG. STAR Protoc. 2020 Oct 8;1(3):100126. doi: 10.1016/j.xpro.2020.100126. eCollection 2020 Dec 18. PubMed 33377020.
Backbone
  Vector backbone: pDB739
  Backbone size w/o insert (bp): 2927
  Total vector size (bp): 6108
  Vector type: Mammalian Expression
Growth in bacteria
  Bacterial resistance: Ampicillin, 100 μg/mL
  Growth temperature: 37°C
  Growth strain: DH5alpha
  Copy number: Unknown
Gene/Insert
  Gene/Insert name: Tol2 tranposase
  Species: Synthetic
  Insert size (bp): 1950
  Mutation: Tol2 codon usage frequency well suitable for murine or human cells
Resource information
  A portion of this plasmid was derived from a plasmid made by: Plasmid obtained from Stefan Schulte-Merker.
Terms and licenses: Academic/Nonprofit Terms; Industry Terms: Not Available to Industry
Depositor comments: Harnessing a high cargo-capacity transposon for genetic applications in vertebrates. Balciunas D, Wangensteen KJ, Wilber A, Bell J, Geurts A, Sivasubbu S, Wang X, Hackett PB, Largaespada DA, McIvor RS, Ekker SC.. PLoS Genet. 2006 Nov 10;2(11):e169. Epub 2006 Aug 28. Rapid BAC selection for tol2-mediated transgenesis in zebrafish. Bussman J, Schulte-Merker S. Development. 2011;138(19):4327-4332. doi:10.1242/dev.068080
How to cite: CMV-Tol2 transposase was a gift from Hugo Snippert (Addgene plasmid # 158774 ; http://n2t.net/addgene:158774 ; RRID:Addgene_158774)
