>Addgene plasmid #158774 | CMV-Tol2 transposase | depositor partial sequence | sequence record 307519 | CMV-Tol2 transposase-polyA
GCCAATTCAATATGGCGTATATGGACTCATGCCAATTCAATATGGTGGATCTGGACCTGTGCCAATTCAA
TATGGCGTATATGGACTCGTGCCAATTCAATATGGTGGATCTGGACCCCAGCCAATTCAATATGGCGGAC
TTGGCACCATGCCAATTCAATATGGCGGACTTGGCACTGTGCCAACTGGGGAGGGGTCTACTTGGCACGG
TGCCAAGTTTGAGGAGGGGTCTTGGCCCTGTGCCAAGTCCGCCATATTGAATTGGCATGGTGCCAATAAT
GGCGGCCATATTGGCTATATGCCAGGATCAATATATAGGCAATATCCAATATGGCCCTATGCCAATATGG
CTATTGGCCAGGTTCAATACTATGTATTGGCCCTATGCCATATAGTATTCCATATATGGGTTTTCCTATT
GACGTAGATAGCCCCTCCCAATGGGCGGTCCCATATACCATATATGGGGCTTCCTAATACCGCCCATAGC
CACTCCCCCATTGACGTCAATGGTCTCTATATATGGTCTTTCCTATTGACGTCATATGGGCGGTCCTATT
GACGTATATGGCGCCTCCCCCATTGACGTCAATTACGGTAAATGGCCCGCCTGGCTCAATGCCCATTGAC
GTCAATAGGACCACCCACCATTGACGTCAATGGGATGGCTCATTGCCCATTCATATCCGTTCTCACGCCC
CCTATTGACGTCAATGACGGTAAATGGCCCACTTGGCAGTACATCAATATCTATTAATAGTAACTTGGCA
AGTACATTACTATTGGAAGTACGCCAGGGTACATTGGCAGTACTCCCATTGACGTCAATGGCGGTAAATG
GCCCGCGATGGCTGCCAAGTACATCCCCATTGACGTCAATGGGGAGGGGCAATGACGCAAATGGGCGTTC
CATTGACGTAAATGGGCGGTAGGCGTGCCTAATGGGAGGTCTATATAAGCAATGCTCGTTTAGGGAACCG
CCATTCTGCCTGGGGACGTCGGAGCAGCTTGATTTAGGTGACACTATAGAATACAAGCTACTTGTTCTTT
TTGCAGGATCCGCCACCATGGAAGAGGTGTGCGACTCTTCCGCCGCAGCTTCATCTACCGTCCAGAACCA
GCCTCAGGACCAAGAGCACCCCTGGCCATATCTGAGAGAGTTCTTCTCCCTGAGCGGAGTGAATAAGGAC
TCATTTAAAATGAAGTGTGTGCTGTGTCTTCCACTCAACAAAGAGATTAGCGCGTTTAAATCCTCACCCT
CGAACCTGAGGAAGCACATTGAGCGTATGCACCCTAACTACCTGAAAAATTACTCCAAGCTGACCGCCCA
GAAGAGAAAGATAGGCACTAGTACTCACGCATCCAGCAGTAAGCAGTTGAAAGTAGACTCAGTGTTCCCT
GTTAAGCATGTGTCCCCTGTAACAGTTAACAAGGCTATTCTCCGGTACATTATCCAAGGTCTGCACCCGT
TCAGCACCGTCGACCTACCCTCCTTCAAGGAGCTGATTAGTACGCTTCAGCCTGGAATTAGTGTGATTAC
TCGCCCTACTCTGAGAAGCAAAATCGCAGAAGCGGCGCTGATCATGAAACAGAAAGTGACTGCTGCAATG
AGCGAGGTGGAATGGATCGCGACGACAACCGACTGTTGGACAGCACGTAGGAAGTCCTTTATAGGCGTCA
CTGCCCACTGGATTAACCCCGGTTCACTGGAGCGACACTCAGCAGCCCTGGCCTGCAAACGCCTTATGGG
ATCTCACACTTTTGAGGTGTTAGCGTCTGCTATGAACGACATCCACTCGGAATACGAAATTAGGGACAAG
GTGGTCTGTACCACAACAGACTCTGGATCTAACTTTATGAAAGCGTTTCGCGTTTTTGGCGTGGAGAACA
ATGATATCGAAACGGAGGCCAGACGCTGTGAGTCAGACGACACTGACAGCGAAGGCTGCGGCGAAGGTTC
AGACGGCGTCGAATTTCAGGACGCGAGTCGCGTTCTCGACCAGGATGATGGATTTGAATTTCAGTTACCA
AAGCACCAGAAGTGTGCCTGTCATCTTCTAAACCTCGTCTCTTCGGTCGACGCACAAAAAGCTCTGTCCA
ACGAGCATTACAAGAAGCTCTACCGGTCTGTCTTCGGCAAGTGTCAGGCCCTTTGGAACAAGTCCTCCAG
ATCCGCTCTCGCCGCAGAGGCGGTAGAGAGTGAGTCCAGACTTCAGCTGCTGAGACCTAATCAGACACGC
TGGAACAGCACTTTCATGGCAGTGGACCGAATCTTACAAATCTGTAAAGAAGCCGGTGAGGGCGCTCTCC
GCAACATCTGTACATCACTGGAAGTCCCTATGTTTAACCCAGCTGAGATGCTCTTCTTGACAGAGTGGGC
TAACACTATGCGGCCAGTCGCTAAAGTCCTCGACATCCTTCAGGCCGAAACCAATACACAGTTAGGCTGG
CTCCTTCCAAGCGTGCACCAACTCAGTCTGAAGCTCCAAAGACTGCATCATAGTCTGCGGTACTGCGATC
CCCTCGTGGATGCTCTGCAGCAGGGAATCCAGACTCGGTTCAAACACATGTTCGAAGACCCTGAGATTAT
CGCTGCAGCCATCCTTCTCCCAAAATTTCGAACCTCGTGGACAAACGATGAGACCATTATTAAGCGCGGC
ATGGATTATATCCGCGTCCACCTTGAACCCCTGGACCACAAAAAAGAGCTGGCTAATTCAAGTAGTGACG
ATGAGGATTTCTTTGCCAGCTTGAAGCCGACGACACACGAGGCCTCAAAGGAGCTGGACGGTTACCTGGC
CTGCGTCAGCGATACAAGGGAGTCACTGTTGACCTTCCCTGCAATCTGTTCGCTGTCGATCAAGACAAAC
ACTCCCTTGCCTGCTAGTGCAGCGTGTGAGAGACTCTTTAGCACAGCAGGACTCCTGTTCAGCCCTAAGA
GAGCAAGGCTTGATACCAACAACTTTGAGAACCAGTTGCTTCTGAAACTGAATTTACGATTTTACAACTT
CGAGTGATCTAGAACTATAGTGAGTCGTATTACGTAGATCCAGACATGATAAGATACATTGATGAGTTTG
GACAAACCACAACTAGAATGCAGTGAAAAAAATGCTTTATTTGTGAAATTTGTGATGCTATTGCTTTATT
TGTAACCATTATAAGCTGCAATAAACAAGTT
